>Addgene plasmid #141922 | TFORF2100 | addgene full sequence | sequence record 415079 | Addgene NGS Result
TTAATGTAGTCTTATGCAATACTCTTGTAGTCTTGCAACATGGTAACGATGAGTTAGCAACATGCCTTAC
AAGGAGAGAAAAAGCACCGTGCATGCCGATTGGTGGAAGTAAGGTGGTACGATCGTGCCTTATTAGGAAG
GCAACAGACGGGTCTGACATGGATTGGACGAACCACTGAATTGCCGCATTGCAGAGATATTGTATTTAAG
TGCCTAGCTCGATACATAAACGGGTCTCTCTGGTTAGACCAGATCTGAGCCTGGGAGCTCTCTGGCTAAC
TAGGGAACCCACTGCTTAAGCCTCAATAAAGCTTGCCTTGAGTGCTTCAAGTAGTGTGTGCCCGTCTGTT
GTGTGACTCTGGTAACTAGAGATCCCTCAGACCCTTTTAGTCAGTGTGGAAAATCTCTAGCAGTGGCGCC
CGAACAGGGACTTGAAAGCGAAAGGGAAACCAGAGGAGCTCTCTCGACGCAGGACTCGGCTTGCTGAAGC
GCGCACGGCAAGAGGCGAGGGGCGGCGACTGGTGAGTACGCCAAAAATTTTGACTAGCGGAGGCTAGAAG
GAGAGAGATGGGTGCGAGAGCGTCAGTATTAAGCGGGGGAGAATTAGATCGCGATGGGAAAAAATTCGGT
TAAGGCCAGGGGGAAAGAAAAAATATAAATTAAAACATATAGTATGGGCAAGCAGGGAGCTAGAACGATT
CGCAGTTAATCCTGGCCTGTTAGAAACATCAGAAGGCTGTAGACAAATACTGGGACAGCTACAACCATCC
CTTCAGACAGGATCAGAAGAACTTAGATCATTATATAATACAGTAGCAACCCTCTATTGTGTGCATCAAA
GGATAGAGATAAAAGACACCAAGGAAGCTTTAGACAAGATAGAGGAAGAGCAAAACAAAAGTAAGACCAC
CGCACAGCAAGCGGCCGCTGATCTTCAGACCTGGAGGAGGAGATATGAGGGACAATTGGAGAAGTGAATT
ATATAAATATAAAGTAGTAAAAATTGAACCATTAGGAGTAGCACCCACCAAGGCAAAGAGAAGAGTGGTG
CAGAGAGAAAAAAGAGCAGTGGGAATAGGAGCTTTGTTCCTTGGGTTCTTGGGAGCAGCAGGAAGCACTA
TGGGCGCAGCGTCAATGACGCTGACGGTACAGGCCAGACAATTATTGTCTGGTATAGTGCAGCAGCAGAA
CAATTTGCTGAGGGCTATTGAGGCGCAACAGCATCTGTTGCAACTCACAGTCTGGGGCATCAAGCAGCTC
CAGGCAAGAATCCTGGCTGTGGAAAGATACCTAAAGGATCAACAGCTCCTGGGGATTTGGGGTTGCTCTG
GAAAACTCATTTGCACCACTGCTGTGCCTTGGAATGCTAGTTGGAGTAATAAATCTCTGGAACAGATTTG
GAATCACACGACCTGGATGGAGTGGGACAGAGAAATTAACAATTACACAAGCTTAATACACTCCTTAATT
GAAGAATCGCAAAACCAGCAAGAAAAGAATGAACAAGAATTATTGGAATTAGATAAATGGGCAAGTTTGT
GGAATTGGTTTAACATAACAAATTGGCTGTGGTATATAAAATTATTCATAATGATAGTAGGAGGCTTGGT
AGGTTTAAGAATAGTTTTTGCTGTACTTTCTATAGTGAATAGAGTTAGGCAGGGATATTCACCATTATCG
TTTCAGACCCACCTCCCAACCCCGAGGGGACCCATGCATTGCATCTCAATTAGTCAGCAACCAGGTGTGG
AAAGTCCCCAGGCTCCCCAGCAGGCAGAAGTATGCAAAGCATGCGTCTCAATTAGTCAGCAACCATAGTC
CCGCCCCTAACTCCGCCCATCCCGCCCCTAACTCCGCCCAGTTCCGCCCATTCTCCGCCCCATGGCTGAC
TAATTTTTTTTATTTATGCAGAGGCCGAGGCCGCCTCGGCCTCTGAGCTATTCCAGAAGTAGTGAGGAGG
CTTTTTTGGAGGCCTAGGCTTTTGCAAAAAGCTTTCTAGAGGTACCACCGGAGCTTACCATGACCGAGTA
CAAGCCCACGGTGCGCCTCGCCACCCGCGACGACGTCCCCAGGGCCGTACGCACCCTCGCCGCCGCGTTC
GCCGACTACCCCGCCACGCGCCACACCGTCGATCCGGACCGCCACATCGAGCGGGTCACCGAGCTGCAAG
AACTCTTCCTCACGCGCGTCGGGCTCGACATCGGCAAGGTGTGGGTCGCGGACGACGGCGCCGCCGTGGC
GGTCTGGACCACGCCGGAGAGCGTCGAAGCGGGGGCGGTGTTCGCCGAGATCGGCCCGCGCATGGCCGAG
TTGAGCGGTTCCCGGCTGGCCGCGCAGCAACAGATGGAAGGCCTCCTGGCGCCGCACCGGCCCAAGGAGC
CCGCGTGGTTCCTGGCCACCGTCGGCGTCTCGCCCGACCACCAGGGCAAGGGTCTGGGCAGCGCCGTCGT
GCTCCCCGGAGTGGAGGCGGCCGAGCGCGCCGGGGTGCCCGCCTTCCTGGAGACCTCCGCGCCCCGCAAC
CTCCCCTTCTACGAGCGGCTCGGCTTCACCGTCACCGCCGACGTCGAGGTGCCCGAAGGACCGCGCACCT
GGTGCATGACCCGCAAGCCCGGTGCCAGTTAACGAATTCTAGATCTTGAGACAAATGGCAGTATTCATCC
ACAATTTTAAAAGAAAAGGGGGGATTGGGGGGTACAGTGCAGGGGAAAGAATAGTAGACATAATAGCAAC
AGACATACAAACTAAAGAATTACAAAAACAAATTACAAAAATTCAAAATTTTCGGGTTTATTACAGGGAC
AGCAGAGATCCACTTTGGCGCCGGCTCGAGGCCTGCAGGTGCAAAGATGGATAAAGTTTTAAACAGAGAG
GAATCTTTGCAGCTAATGGACCTTCTAGGTCTTGAAAGGAGTGGGAATTGGCTCCGGTGCCCGTCAGTGG
GCAGAGCGCACATCGCCCACAGTCCCCGAGAAGTTGGGGGGAGGGGTCGGCAATTGAACCGGTGCCTAGA
GAAGGTGGCGCGGGGTAAACTGGGAAAGTGATGTCGTGTACTGGCTCCGCCTTTTTCCCGAGGGTGGGGG
AGAACCGTATATAAGTGCAGTAGTCGCCGTGAACGTTCTTTTTCGCAACGGGTTTGCCGCCAGAACACAG
GTAAGTGCCGTGTGTGGTTCCCGCGGGCCTGGCCTCTTTACGGGTTATGGCCCTTGCGTGCCTTGAATTA
CTTCCACCTGGCTGCAGTACGTGATTCTTGATCCCGAGCTTCGGGTTGGAAGTGGGTGGGAGAGTTCGAG
GCCTTGCGCTTAAGGAGCCCCTTCGCCTCGTGCTTGAGTTGAGGCCTGGCCTGGGCGCTGGGGCCGCCGC
GTGCGAATCTGGTGGCACCTTCGCGCCTGTCTCGCTGCTTTCGATAAGTCTCTAGCCATTTAAAATTTTT
GATGACCTGCTGCGACGCTTTTTTTCTGGCAAGATAGTCTTGTAAATGCGGGCCAAGATCTGCACACTGG
TATTTCGGTTTTTGGGGCCGCGGGCGGCGACGGGGCCCGTGCGTCCCAGCGCACATGTTCGGCGAGGCGG
GGCCTGCGAGCGCGGCCACCGAGAATCGGACGGGGGTAGTCTCAAGCTGGCCGGCCTGCTCTGGTGCCTG
GCCTCGCGCCGCCGTGTATCGCCCCGCCCTGGGCGGCAAGGCTGGCCCGGTCGGCACCAGTTGCGTGAGC
GGAAAGATGGCCGCTTCCCGGCCCTGCTGCAGGGAGCTCAAAATGGAGGACGCGGCGCTCGGGAGAGCGG
GCGGGTGAGTCACCCACACAAAGGAAAAGGGCCTTTCCGTCCTCAGCCGTCGCTTCATGTGACTCCACGG
AGTACCGGGCGCCGTCCAGGCACCTCGATTAGTTCTCGAGCTTTTGGAGTACGTCGTCTTTAGGTTGGGG
GGAGGGGTTTTATGCGATGGAGTTTCCCCACACTGAGTGGGTGGAGACTGAAGTTAGGCCAGCTTGGCAC
TTGATGTAATTCTCCTTGGAATTTGCCCTTTTTGAGTTTGGATCTTGGTTCATTCTCAAGCCTCAGACAG
TGGTTCAAAGTTTTTTTCTTCCATTTCAGGTGTCGTGAGGCTAGCACCGCCACCATGGCTTCCTCAATTA
TCTGCCAGGAGCACTGCCAGATCTCGGGCCAGGCAAAAATAGACATCTTATTAGTTGGAGATGTCACTGT
GGGCTACCTGGCTGATACTGTACAGAAACTATTTGCAAACATAGCAGAAGTCACCATCACCATCAGTGAC
ACGAAGGAGGCAGCAGCGCTTTTGGATGATTGCATATTCAACATGGTTCTCTTGAAGGTGCCTTCTTCAC
TAAGTGCCGAGGAGCTGGAAGCCATCAAGTTAATTAGATTTGGCAAAAAGAAAAATACACATTCACTGTT
TGTTTTTATAATCCCTGAAAATTTTAAAGGTTGTATTTCAGGGCATGGAATGGATATTGCTTTAACTGAA
CCACTGACAATGGAAAAAATGAGTAATGTGGTAAAATACTGGACAACATGTCCCTCAAACACTGTTAAGA
CTGAAAACGCAACTGGGCCTGAAGAACTTGGATTGCCCCTGCAGAGGTCCTACAGCGAACACCTGGGATA
TTTTCCTACTGATCTATTTGCCTGCTCTGAATCTTTAAGGAATGGCAATGGGCTTGAATTAAATGCTTCG
TTGTCAGAGTTCGAGAAAAACAAAAAGATCTCTCTTCTTCATTCAAGCAAGGAAAAACTAAGAAGGCTGT
ACAGGAAGCATAGCAGCTTCTGTTTCTGGTAGTAATGAACTAGTCCGTAACTTGAAAGTATTTCGATTTC
TTGGCTTTATATATCTTGTGGAAAGGACGAGCGACGACGGTTACATCGTGATATACGCGTTAAGTCGACA
ATCAACCTCTGGATTACAAAATTTGTGAAAGATTGACTGGTATTCTTAACTATGTTGCTCCTTTTACGCT
ATGTGGATACGCTGCTTTAATGCCTTTGTATCATGCTATTGCTTCCCGTATGGCTTTCATTTTCTCCTCC
TTGTATAAATCCTGGTTGCTGTCTCTTTATGAGGAGTTGTGGCCCGTTGTCAGGCAACGTGGCGTGGTGT
GCACTGTGTTTGCTGACGCAACCCCCACTGGTTGGGGCATTGCCACCACCTGTCAGCTCCTTTCCGGGAC
TTTCGCTTTCCCCCTCCCTATTGCCACGGCGGAACTCATCGCCGCCTGCCTTGCCCGCTGCTGGACAGGG
GCTCGGCTGTTGGGCACTGACAATTCCGTGGTGTTGTCGGGGAAATCATCGTCCTTTCCTTGGCTGCTCG
CCTGTGTTGCCACCTGGATTCTGCGCGGGACGTCCTTCTGCTACGTCCCTTCGGCCCTCAATCCAGCGGA
CCTTCCTTCCCGCGGCCTGCTGCCGGCTCTGCGGCCTCTTCCGCGTCTTCGCCTTCGCCCTCAGACGAGT
CGGATCTCCCTTTGGGCCGCCTCCCCGCGTCGACTTTAAGACCAATGACTTACAAGGCAGCTGTAGATCT
TAGCCACTTTTTAAAAGAAAAGGGGGGACTGGAAGGGCTAATTCACTCCCAACGAAGACAAGATCTGCTT
TTTGCTTGTACTGGGTCTCTCTGGTTAGACCAGATCTGAGCCTGGGAGCTCTCTGGCTAACTAGGGAACC
CACTGCTTAAGCCTCAATAAAGCTTGCCTTGAGTGCTTCAAGTAGTGTGTGCCCGTCTGTTGTGTGACTC
TGGTAACTAGAGATCCCTCAGACCCTTTTAGTCAGTGTGGAAAATCTCTAGCAGTACGTATAGTAGTTCA
TGTCATCTTATTATTCAGTATTTATAACTTGCAAAGAAATGAATATCAGAGAGTGAGAGGAACTTGTTTA
TTGCAGCTTATAATGGTTACAAATAAAGCAATAGCATCACAAATTTCACAAATAAAGCATTTTTTTCACT
GCATTCTAGTTGTGGTTTGTCCAAACTCATCAATGTATCTTATCATGTCTGGCTCTAGCTATCCCGCCCC
TAACTCCGCCCATCCCGCCCCTAACTCCGCCCAGTTCCGCCCATTCTCCGCCCCATGGCTGACTAATTTT
TTTTATTTATGCAGAGGCCGAGGCCGCCTCGGCCTCTGAGCTATTCCAGAAGTAGTGAGGAGGCTTTTTT
GGAGGCCTAGGGACGTACCCAATTCGCCCTATAGTGAGTCGTATTACGCGCGCTCACTGGCCGTCGTTTT
ACAACGTCGTGACTGGGAAAACCCTGGCGTTACCCAACTTAATCGCCTTGCAGCACATCCCCCTTTCGCC
AGCTGGCGTAATAGCGAAGAGGCCCGCACCGATCGCCCTTCCCAACAGTTGCGCAGCCTGAATGGCGAAT
GGG
[124 nt withheld, positions 6374-6497]
C
[91 nt withheld, positions 6499-6589]
A
[49 nt withheld, positions 6591-6639]
CCTTTGACGTTGGAGTCCACGTTCTTT
[37 nt withheld, positions 6667-6703]
ACCCTATCTCGGTCTATTCTTTTGATTTATAAGGGATTTTGCCGATTTCGGCCTATTGGTTAAAAAATGA
GCTGATTTAACAAAAATTTAACGCGAATTTTAACAAAATATTAACGCTTACAATTTAGGTGGCACTTTTC
GGGGAAATGTGCGCGGAACCCCTATTTGTTTATTTTTCTAAATACATTCAAATATGTATCCGCTCATGAG
ACAATAACCCTGATAAATGCTTCAATAATATTGAAAAAGGAAGAGTATGAGTATTCAACATTTCCGTGTC
GCCCTTATTCCCTTTTTTGCGGCATTTTGCCTTCCTGTTTTTGCTCACCCAGAAACGCTGGTGAAAGTAA
AAGATGCTGAAGATCAGTTGGGTGCACGAGTGGGTTACATCGAACTGGATCTCAACAGCGGTAAGATCCT
TGAGAGTTTTCGCCCCGAAGAACGTTTTCCAATGATGAGCACTTTTAAAGTTCTGCTATGTGGCGCGGTA
TTATCCCGTATTGACGCCGGGCAAGAGCAACTCGGTCGCCGCATACACTATTCTCAGAATGACTTGGTTG
AGTACTCACCAGTCACAGAAAAGCATCTTACGGATGGCATGACAGTAAGAGAATTATGCAGTGCTGCCAT
AACCATGAGTGATAACACTGCGGCCAACTTACTTCTGACAACGATCGGAGGACCGAAGGAGCTAACCGCT
TTTTTGCACAACATGGGGGATCATGTAACTCGCCTTGATCGTTGGGAACCGGAGCTGAATGAAGCCATAC
CAAACGACGAGCGTGACACCACGATGCCTGTAGCAATGGCAACAACGTTGCGCAAACTATTAACTGGCGA
ACTACTTACTCTAGCTTCCCGGCAACAATTAATAGACTGGATGGAGGCGGATAAAGTTGCAGGACCACTT
CTGCGCTCGGCCCTTCCGGCTGGCTGGTTTATTGCTGATAAATCTGGAGCCGGTGAGCGTGGGTCTCGCG
GTATCATTGCAGCACTGGGGCCAGATGGTAAGCCCTCCCGTATCGTAGTTATCTACACGACGGGGAGTCA
GGCAACTATGGATGAACGAAATAGACAGATCGCTGAGATAGGTGCCTCACTGATTAAGCATTGGTAACTG
TCAGACCAAGTTTACTCATATATACTTTAGATTGATTTAAAACTTCATTTTTAATTTAAAAGGATCTAGG
TGAAGATCCTTTTTGATAATCTCATGACCAAAATCCCTTAACGTGAGTTTTCGTTCCACTGAGCGTCAGA
CCCCGTAGAAAAGATCAAAGGATCTTCTTGAGATCCTTTTTTTCTGCGCGTAATCTGCTGCTTGCAAACA
AAAAAACCACCGCTACCAGCGGTGGTTTGTTTGCCGGATCAAGAGCTACCAACTCTTTTTCCGAAGGTAA
CTGGCTTCAGCAGAGCGCAGATACCAAATACTGTTCTTCTAGTGTAGCCGTAGTTAGGCCACCACTTCAA
GAACTCTGTAGCACCGCCTACATACCTCGCTCTGCTAATCCTGTTACCAGTGGCTGCTGCCAGTGGCGAT
AAGTCGTGTCTTACCGGGTTGGACTCAAGACGATAGTTACCGGATAAGGCGCAGCGGTCGGGCTGAACGG
GGGGTTCGTGCACACAGCCCAGCTTGGAGCGAACGACCTACACCGAACTGAGATACCTACAGCGTGAGCT
ATGAGAAAGCGCCACGCTTCCCGAAGGGAGAAAGGCGGACAGGTATCCGGTAAGCGGCAGGGTCGGAACA
GGAGAGCGCACGAGGGAGCTTCCAGGGGGAAACGCCTGGTATCTTTATAGTCCTGTCGGGTTTCGCCACC
TCTGACTTGAGCGTCGATTTTTGTGATGCTCGTCAGGGGGGCGGAGCCTATGGAAAAACGCCAGCAACGC
GGCCTTTTTACGGTTCCTGGCCTTTTGCTGGCCTTTTGCTCACATGTTCTTTCCTGCGTTATCCCCTGAT
TCTGTGGATAACCGTATTACCGCCTTTGAGTGAGCTGATACCGCTCGCCGCAGCCGAACGACCGAGCGCA
GCGAGTCAGTGAGCGAGGAAGCGGAAGAGCGCCCAATACGCAAACCGCCTCTCCCCGCGCGTTGGCCGAT
TCATTAATGCAGCTGGCACGACAGGTTTCCCGACTGGAAAGCGGGCAGTGAGCGCAACGCAATTAATGTG
AGTTAGCTCACTCATTAGGCACCCCAGGCTTTACACTTTATGCTTCCGGCTCGTATGTTGTGTGGAATTG
TGAGCGGATAACAATTTCACACAGGAAACAGCTATGACCATGATTACGCCAAGCGCGCAATTAACCCTCA
CTAAAGGGAACAAAAGCTGGAGCTGCAAGC
Features (pLannotate 1.2.2; 31 found; start..end, strand, type, name):
      5..231     +  promoter       RSV promoter: Rous sarcoma virus enhancer/promoter
    232..412     +  LTR            5' LTR (truncated): truncated 5' long terminal repeat (LTR) from HIV-1
    459..584     +  misc_feature   HIV-1 Ψ: packaging signal of human immunodeficiency virus type 1
    568..931     +  CDS            HIV-1 gag (fragment): gag protein from human immunodeficiency virus 1; gag
   1077..1310    +  misc_feature   RRE: The Rev response element (RRE) of HIV-1 allows for Rev-dependent mRNA export from the nucleus to the cytoplasm.
   1687..1713    +  CDS            Rev (fragment): human immunodeficiency virus 1 (HIV-1) Rev protein; rev; enhances nuclear export of unspliced and incompletely spliced viral mRNAs
   1720..1743    +  promoter       SV40 promoter (fragment): SV40 early promoter
   1744..1815    +  promoter       SV40 promoter (fragment): SV40 enhancer and early promoter
   1839..1974    +  rep_origin     SV40 ori: SV40 origin of replication
   2020..2616    +  CDS            PuroR (fragment): puromycin N-acetyltransferase; pac from Streptomyces; confers resistance to puromycin
   2665..2782    +  misc_feature   cPPT/CTS: central polypurine tract and central termination sequence of HIV-1
   2847..2913    +  CDS            small t antigen (fragment): SV40 (simian virus 40) small t antigen
   2920..4098    +  promoter       EF-1α promoter: strong constitutive promoter for human elongation factor EF-1α
   4115..4756    +  CDS            SOHLH2 (fragment): SOLH2_HUMAN - Also known as TEB1. Experimental evidence at transcript level: Swiss-Prot protein existence level 2. Transcription regulator of both male and female germline differentiation. Suppresses genes involved in spermatogonial stem cells maintenance, and induces genes important for spermatogonial differentiation. Coordinates oocyte differentiation without affecting meiosis I (By similarity). From Homo sapiens (Human).
   4805..4858    +  promoter       U6 promoter (fragment): RNA polymerase III promoter for human U6 snRNA
   4900..5488    +  misc_feature   WPRE: woodchuck hepatitis virus posttranscriptional regulatory element
   5539..5558    +  misc_feature   cPPT/CTS (fragment): central polypurine tract and central termination sequence of HIV-1
   5560..5793    +  LTR            3' LTR (ΔU3): self-inactivating 3' long terminal repeat (LTR) from HIV-1
   5871..5992    +  polyA_signal   SV40 poly(A) signal: SV40 polyadenylation signal
   6032..6167    +  rep_origin     SV40 ori: SV40 origin of replication
   6188..6206    -  promoter       T7 promoter: promoter for bacteriophage T7 RNA polymerase
   6214..6369    +  CDS            lacZα (fragment): LacZα fragment of β-galactosidase; lacZ fragment
   6374..6802    +  rep_origin     f1 ori (sequence partly withheld): f1 bacteriophage origin of replication; arrow indicates direction of (+) strand synthesis
   6855..6959    +  promoter       AmpR promoter: bla
   6960..7820    +  CDS            AmpR: β-lactamase; bla; confers resistance to ampicillin, carbenicillin, and related antibiotics
   7991..8579    +  rep_origin     ori: high-copy-number ColE1/pMB1/pBR322/pUC origin of replication
   8762..8854    +  CDS            lacI (fragment): lac repressor; lacI; The lac repressor binds to the lac operator to inhibit transcription in E. coli. This inhibition can be relieved by adding lactose or isopropyl-β-D-thiogalactopyranoside (IPTG).
   8867..8888    +  protein_bind   CAP binding site: CAP binding activates transcription in the presence of cAMP. E. coli catabolite activator protein
   8903..8933    +  promoter       lac promoter: promoter for the E. coli lac operon
   8941..8957    +  protein_bind   lac operator: The lac repressor binds to the lac operator to inhibit transcription in E. coli. This inhibition can be relieved by adding lactose or isopropyl-β-D-thiogalactopyranoside (IPTG). lac repressor encoded by lacI
   9002..9020    +  promoter       T3 promoter: promoter for bacteriophage T3 RNA polymerase
