[The description below was written by a language model from this plasmid's Addgene catalogue record and pLannotate feature annotations shown in this document.]
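Description:
TFORF2100 is a third-generation-style, self-inactivating lentiviral expression plasmid built on the pLX_TRC317 backbone and carrying the human transcription factor SOHLH2, a bHLH regulator of male and female germline differentiation. It belongs to a barcoded transcription factor ORF collection in which each ORF is paired with a unique 24-bp barcode, so that individual factors can be identified by sequencing in pooled overexpression screens. The barcode is not annotated as a separate feature in the table. In bacteria the roughly 9 kb plasmid is maintained through a high-copy ColE1/pUC-type origin and selected with ampicillin via β-lactamase. An f1 origin and remnants of a lac/lacZα cloning region flanked by T7 and T3 promoters also remain in the backbone. The depositor notes that the plasmid can recombine, as is common with LTR-containing vectors.

The viral genome is transcribed from an RSV promoter fused to a truncated HIV-1 5' LTR. This is followed by the Ψ packaging signal with a partial gag sequence, and by the Rev response element for Rev-dependent nuclear export of the genomic RNA. An SV40 early promoter/origin drives puromycin N-acetyltransferase for selecting transduced mammalian cells. Downstream lies a cPPT/CTS element, which aids nuclear import of the reverse-transcribed genome. The strong constitutive EF-1α promoter then drives the synthesized SOHLH2 ORF, which corresponds to a shorter annotated transcript isoform (779 bp insert). A WPRE after the ORF enhances transcript stability and expression. The cassette ends in a ΔU3 3' LTR, which inactivates LTR promoter activity after integration, followed by an SV40 polyadenylation signal. A short U6 promoter fragment detected between the ORF and WPRE is probably just a residual or primer-binding sequence rather than a functional promoter.
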