Addgene plasmid #141922: TFORF2100
Purpose: Lentiviral vector for overexpressing transcription factor ORFs with unique 24-bp barcodes. Barcodes facilitate identification of transcription factors in pooled screens.
Depositing lab: Feng Zhang. Depositing organization: Broad Institute. Publication: A transcription factor atlas of directed differentiation. Joung J, Ma S, Tay T, Geiger-Schuller KR, Kirchgatterer PC, Verdine VK, Guo B, Arias-Garcia MA, Allen WE, Singh A, Kuksenko O, Abudayyeh OO, Gootenberg JS, Fu Z, Macrae RK, Buenrostro JD, Regev A, Zhang F. Cell. 2023 Jan 5;186(1):209-229.e26. doi: 10.1016/j.cell.2022.11.026. PubMed 36608654.
Backbone
  Vector backbone: pLX_TRC317
  Backbone manufacturer: Broad Institute Genetic Perturbation Platform
  Backbone size w/o insert (bp): 8264
  Vector type: Mammalian Expression, Lentiviral
  Selectable markers: Puromycin
Growth in bacteria
  Bacterial resistance: Ampicillin, 100 μg/mL
  Growth temperature: 37°C
  Growth strain: NEB Stable
  Copy number: High Copy
Gene/Insert
  Gene/Insert name: SOHLH2
  Species: H. sapiens (human)
  Insert size (bp): 779
  Entrez Gene: SOHLH2 (a.k.a. SOSF2, SPATA28, TEB1, bHLHe81)
  Promoter: EF1a
  Cloning method: Unknown
  Sequencing primers: 5′ GGGTGGAGACTGAAGTTAGGCCAG; 3′ CACATAGCGTAAAAGGAGCAACATAG
Terms and licenses: Academic/Nonprofit Terms; Industry Terms: Not Available to Industry
Depositor comments: NM_001282147,ENST00000317764 . The transcription factor ORF portion of this plasmid was synthesized by Genewiz. Please test multiple small colonies in case of plasmid recombination. To make this collection available in a timely manner, a portion of this collection was not fully sequenced by Addgene. If an Addgene verified full plasmid sequence is not available, please contact us prior to placing an order to request the full sequence.
How to cite: TFORF2100 was a gift from Feng Zhang (Addgene plasmid # 141922 ; http://n2t.net/addgene:141922 ; RRID:Addgene_141922)
