>Addgene plasmid #141922 | TFORF2100 | depositor partial sequence | sequence record 277903 | Insert
ACCGCCACCATGGCTTCCTCAATTATCTGCCAGGAGCACTGCCAGATCTCGGGCCAGGCAAAAATAGACA
TCTTATTAGTTGGAGATGTCACTGTGGGCTACCTGGCTGATACTGTACAGAAACTATTTGCAAACATAGC
AGAAGTCACCATCACCATCAGTGACACGAAGGAGGCAGCAGCGCTTTTGGATGATTGCATATTCAACATG
GTTCTCTTGAAGGTGCCTTCTTCACTAAGTGCCGAGGAGCTGGAAGCCATCAAGTTAATTAGATTTGGCA
AAAAGAAAAATACACATTCACTGTTTGTTTTTATAATCCCTGAAAATTTTAAAGGTTGTATTTCAGGGCA
TGGAATGGATATTGCTTTAACTGAACCACTGACAATGGAAAAAATGAGTAATGTGGTAAAATACTGGACA
ACATGTCCCTCAAACACTGTTAAGACTGAAAACGCAACTGGGCCTGAAGAACTTGGATTGCCCCTGCAGA
GGTCCTACAGCGAACACCTGGGATATTTTCCTACTGATCTATTTGCCTGCTCTGAATCTTTAAGGAATGG
CAATGGGCTTGAATTAAATGCTTCGTTGTCAGAGTTCGAGAAAAACAAAAAGATCTCTCTTCTTCATTCA
AGCAAGGAAAAACTAAGAAGGCTGTACAGGAAGCATAGCAGCTTCTGTTTCTGGTAGTAATGAACTAGTC
CGTAACTTGAAAGTATTTCGATTTCTTGGCTTTATATATCTTGTGGAAAGGACGAGCGACGACGGTTACA
TCGTGATAT
