>Addgene plasmid #141922 | TFORF2100 | depositor partial sequence | sequence record 277904 | Barcode
GCGACGACGGTTACATCGTGATAT
